Addgene plasmid #154691: pEPYC1CB0432
Purpose: MoClo Level 1 luciferase reporter
Depositing lab: Nicola Patron. Depositing organization: Earlham Institute. Publication: Rational design of minimal synthetic promoters for plants. Cai YM, Kallam K, Tidd H, Gendarini G, Salzman A, Patron NJ. Nucleic Acids Res. 2020 Aug 28. pii: 5897334. doi: 10.1093/nar/gkaa682. PubMed 32856047.
Backbone
  Vector backbone: pICH47732
  Vector type: Synthetic Biology
Growth in bacteria
  Bacterial resistance: Ampicillin, 100 μg/mL
  Growth temperature: 37°C
  Growth strain: NEB Stable
  Copy number: High Copy
Gene/Insert
  Gene/Insert name: MinSyn_007 Firefly luciferase expression cassette [MinSyn_007::TMV::LucF::Flag::ocsT]
  Species: Synthetic
  Cloning method: Restriction Enzyme; 5′ cloning site BsaI (destroyed during cloning); 3′ cloning site BsaI (destroyed during cloning)
Terms and licenses: Academic/Nonprofit Terms; Industry Terms: Not Available to Industry
Depositor comments: Please visit https://www.biorxiv.org/content/10.1101/2020.05.14.095406v1 for bioRxiv preprint.
How to cite: pEPYC1CB0432 was a gift from Nicola Patron (Addgene plasmid # 154691 ; http://n2t.net/addgene:154691 ; RRID:Addgene_154691)
