[The description below was written by a language model from this plasmid's Addgene catalogue record and pLannotate feature annotations shown in this document.]
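Description:
pEPYC1CB0432 is a MoClo (Golden Gate modular cloning) Level 1 plasmid of about 7 kb, built in the pICH47732 acceptor backbone and carrying a single plant transcriptional unit that reports promoter activity through firefly luciferase. The backbone is a binary-type vector. Nopaline-type left and right T-DNA border repeats flank the cargo, and the plasmid carries two replication systems: a high-copy ColE1/pUC-type origin for propagation in E. coli, and the broad-host-range incP oriV with its trfA replication initiator, which permits maintenance in Agrobacterium. Selection is by ampicillin through the β-lactamase gene and its native promoter. A short annotated TetR fragment appears to be a backbone remnant rather than a functional gene.

The insert, assembled by BsaI Golden Gate cloning that destroyed the flanking sites, is described as MinSyn_007::TMV::LucF::Flag::ocsT. MinSyn_007 is a minimal synthetic plant promoter. The automated feature table does not annotate it, but by the stated part order it should lie in the unannotated region between the left border and the TMV Ω leader. The Ω sequence, from the tobacco mosaic virus 5′ leader, acts as a translational enhancer upstream of the luc+ firefly luciferase coding sequence. According to the record, a Flag epitope tag follows the luciferase, though it is also not annotated, and the unit ends with the octopine synthase terminator.

The construct serves as a luciferase reporter for measuring the strength of this rationally designed minimal synthetic promoter in plant cells. As a Level 1 module, it can be used directly or combined with other transcriptional units in higher-level MoClo assemblies.
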