Features (pLannotate 1.2.2; 11 found; start..end, strand, type, name):
     42..66      +  misc_feature   RB T-DNA repeat: right border repeat from nopaline C58 T-DNA
    178..198     -  CDS            TetR (fragment): tetracycline resistance regulatory protein; tetR
    225..1370    -  CDS            trfA: TRFA_ECOLX - Experimental evidence at protein level: Swiss-Prot protein existence level 1. Also involved in plasmid copy number control, promoting intermolecular coupling of protein bound iterons at oriV, which inhibits replication initiation. From Escherichia coli.
   1706..2294    -  rep_origin     ori: high-copy-number ColE1/pMB1/pBR322/pUC origin of replication
   2465..3325    -  CDS            AmpR: β-lactamase; bla; confers resistance to ampicillin, carbenicillin, and related antibiotics
   3326..3430    -  promoter       AmpR promoter: bla
   3517..4148    -  rep_origin     oriV: incP origin of replication
   4240..4264    +  misc_feature   LB T-DNA repeat: left border repeat from nopaline C58 T-DNA
   4496..4551    +  misc_feature   TMV Ω: translational enhancer from the tobacco mosaic virus 5'-leader sequence (Gallie et al., 1988)
   4553..6202    +  CDS            luciferase: firefly luciferase; luc+; enhanced luc+ version of the luciferase gene
   6300..7007    +  terminator     OCS terminator: octopine synthase terminator
>Addgene plasmid #154691 | pEPYC1CB0432 | depositor full sequence | sequence record 299622 | pEPYC1CB0432 sequence 7014 bps
GCAATTGTCTTCTGCACGAAGTGGTTTAAACTATCAGTGTTTGACAGGATATATTGGCGGGTAAACCTAA
GAGAAAAGAGCGTTTATTAGAATAATCGGATATTTAAAAGGGCGTGAAAAGGTTTATCCGTTCGTCCATT
TGTATGTGCATGCCAACCACAGGGTTCCCCAGATCAGGCGCTGGCTGCTGAACCCCCAGCCGGAACTGAC
CCCACAAGGCCCTAGCGTTTGCAATGCACCAGGTCATCATTGACCCAGGCGTGTTCCACCAGGCCGCTGC
CTCGCAACTCTTCGCAGGCTTCGCCGACCTGCTCGCGCCACTTCTTCACGCGGGTGGAATCCGATCCGCA
CATGAGGCGGAAGGTTTCCAGCTTGAGCGGGTACGGCTCCCGGTGCGAGCTGAAATAGTCGAACATCCGT
CGGGCCGTCGGCGACAGCTTGCGGTACTTCTCCCATATGAATTTCGTGTAGTGGTCGCCAGCAAACAGCA
CGACGATTTCCTCGTCGATCAGGACCTGGCAACGGGACGTTTTCTTGCCACGGTCCAGGACGCGGAAGCG
GTGCAGCAGCGACACCGATTCCAGGTGCCCAACGCGGTCGGACGTGAAGCCCATCGCCGTCGCCTGTAGG
CGCGACAGGCATTCCTCGGCCTTCGTGTAATACCGGCCATTGATCGACCAGCCCAGGTCCTGGCAAAGCT
CGTAGAACGTGAAGGTGATCGGCTCGCCGATAGGGGTGCGCTTCGCGTACTCCAACACCTGCTGCCACAC
CAGTTCGTCATCGTCGGCCCGCAGCTCGACGCCGGTGTAGGTGATCTTCACGTCCTTGTTGACGTGGAAA
ATGACCTTGTTTTGCAGCGCCTCGCGCGGGATTTTCTTGTTGCGCGTGGTGAACAGGGCAGAGCGGGCCG
TGTCGTTTGGCATCGCTCGCATCGTGTCCGGCCACGGCGCAATATCGAACAAGGAAAGCTGCATTTCCTT
GATCTGCTGCTTCGTGTGTTTCAGCAACGCGGCCTGCTTGGCCTCGCTGACCTGTTTTGCCAGGTCCTCG
CCGGCGGTTTTTCGCTTCTTGGTCGTCATAGTTCCTCGCGTGTCGATGGTCATCGACTTCGCCAAACCTG
CCGCCTCCTGTTCAAGACGACGCGAACGCTCCACGGCGGCCGATGGCGCGGGCAGGGCAGGGGGAGCCAG
TTGCACGCTGTCGCGCTCGATCTTGGCCGTAGCTTGCTGGACCATCGAGCCGACGGACTGGAAGGTTTCG
CGGGGCGCACGCATGACGGTGCGGCTTGCGATGGTTTCGGCATCCTCGGCGGAAAACCCCGCGTCGATCA
GTTCTTGCCTGTATGCCTTCCGGTCAAACGTCCGATTCATTCACCCTCCTTGCGGGATTGCCCCGACTCA
CGCCGGGGCAATGTGCCCTTATTCCTGATTTGACCCGCCTGGTGCCTTGGTGTCCAGATAATCCACCTTA
TCGGCAATGAAGTCGGTCCCGTAGACCGTCTGGCCGTCCTTCTCGTACTTGGTATTCCGAATCTTGCCCT
GCACGAATACCAGCGACCCCTTGCCCAAATACTTGCCGTGGGCCTCGGCCTGAGAGCCAAAACACTTGAT
GCGGAAGAAGTCGGTGCGCTCCTGCTTGTCGCCGGCATCGTTGCGCCACATCTAGGATCTGCCAGGAACC
GTAAAAAGGCCGCGTTGCTGGCGTTTTTCCATAGGCTCCGCCCCCCTGACGAGCATCACAAAAATCGACG
CTCAAGTCAGAGGTGGCGAAACCCGACAGGACTATAAAGATACCAGGCGTTTCCCCCTGGAAGCTCCCTC
GTGCGCTCTCCTGTTCCGACCCTGCCGCTTACCGGATACCTGTCCGCCTTTCTCCCTTCGGGAAGCGTGG
CGCTTTCTCATAGCTCACGCTGTAGGTATCTCAGTTCGGTGTAGGTCGTTCGCTCCAAGCTGGGCTGTGT
GCACGAACCCCCCGTTCAGCCCGACCGCTGCGCCTTATCCGGTAACTATCGTCTTGAGTCCAACCCGGTA
AGACACGACTTATCGCCACTGGCAGCAGCCACTGGTAACAGGATTAGCAGAGCGAGGTATGTAGGCGGTG
CTACAGAGTTCTTGAAGTGGTGGCCTAACTACGGCTACACTAGAAGAACAGTATTTGGTATCTGCGCTCT
GCTGAAGCCAGTTACCTTCGGAAAAAGAGTTGGTAGCTCTTGATCCGGCAAACAAACCACCGCTGGTAGC
GGTGGTTTTTTTGTTTGCAAGCAGCAGATTACGCGCAGAAAAAAAGGATCTCAAGAAGATCCTTTGATCT
TTTCTACGGGGTCTGACGCTCAGTGGAACGAAAACTCACGTTAAGGGATTTTGGTCATGAGATTATCAAA
AAGGATCTTCACCTAGATCCTTTTAAATTAAAAATGAAGTTTTAAATCAATCTAAAGTATATATGAGTAA
ACTTGGTCTGACAGTTACCAATGCTTAATCAGTGAGGCACCTATCTCAGCGATCTGTCTATTTCGTTCAT
CCATAGTTGCCTGACTCCCCGTCGTGTAGATAACTACGATACGGGAGGGCTTACCATCTGGCCCCAGTGC
TGCAATGATACCGCGAGAACCACGCTCACCGGCTCCAGATTTATCAGCAATAAACCAGCCAGCCGGAAGG
GCCGAGCGCAGAAGTGGTCCTGCAACTTTATCCGCCTCCATCCAGTCTATTAATTGTTGCCGGGAAGCTA
GAGTAAGTAGTTCGCCAGTTAATAGTTTGCGCAACGTTGTTGCCATTGCTACAGGCATCGTGGTGTCACG
CTCGTCGTTTGGTATGGCTTCATTCAGCTCCGGTTCCCAACGATCAAGGCGAGTTACATGATCCCCCATG
TTGTGCAAAAAAGCGGTTAGCTCCTTCGGTCCTCCGATCGTTGTCAGAAGTAAGTTGGCCGCAGTGTTAT
CACTCATGGTTATGGCAGCACTGCATAATTCTCTTACTGTCATGCCATCCGTAAGATGCTTTTCTGTGAC
TGGTGAGTACTCAACCAAGTCATTCTGAGAATAGTGTATGCGGCGACCGAGTTGCTCTTGCCCGGCGTCA
ATACGGGATAATACCGCGCCACATAGCAGAACTTTAAAAGTGCTCATCATTGGAAAACGTTCTTCGGGGC
GAAAACTCTCAAGGATCTTACCGCTGTTGAGATCCAGTTCGATGTAACCCACTCGTGCACCCAACTGATC
TTCAGCATCTTTTACTTTCACCAGCGTTTCTGGGTGAGCAAAAACAGGAAGGCAAAATGCCGCAAAAAAG
GGAATAAGGGCGACACGGAAATGTTGAATACTCATACTCTTCCTTTTTCAATATTATTGAAGCATTTATC
AAGGTTATTGTCTCATGAGCGGATACATATTTGAATGTATTTAGAAAAATAAACAAATAGGGGTTCCGCG
CACGAATTGGCCAGCGCTGCCATTTTTGGGGTGAGGCCGTTCGCGGCCGAGGGGCGCAGCCCCTGGGGGG
ATGGGAGGCCCGCGTTAGCGGGCCGGGAGGGTTCGAGAAGGGGGGGCACCCCCCTTCGGCGTGCGCGGTC
ACGCGCACAGGGCGCAGCCCTGGTTAAAAACAAGGTTTATAAATATTGGTTTAAAAGCAGGTTAAAAGAC
AGGTTAGCGGTGGCCGAAAAACGGGCGGAAACCCTTGCAAATGCTGGATTTTCTGCCTGTGGACAGCCCC
TCAAATGTCAATAGGTGCGCCCCTCATCTGTCAGCACTCTGCCCCTCAAGTGTCAAGGATCGCGCCCCTC
ATCTGTCAGTAGTCGCGCCCCTCAAGTGTCAATACCGCAGGGCACTTATCCCCAGGCTTGTCCACATCAT
CTGTGGGAAACTCGCGTAAAATCAGGCGTTTTCGCCGATTTGCGAGGCTGGCCAGCTCCACGTCGCCGGC
CGAAATCGAGCCTGCCCCTCATCTGTCAACGCCGCGCCGGGTGAGTCGGCCCCTCAAGTGTCAACGTCCG
CCCCTCATCTGTCAGTGAGGGCCAAGTTTTCCGCGAGGTATCCACAACGCCGGCGGCCGCGGTGTCTCGC
ACACGGCTTCGACGGCGTTTCTGGCGCGTTTGCAGGGCCATAGACGGCCGCCAGCCCAGCGGCGAGGGCA
ACCAGCCCGGTGAGCGTCGCAAAGGAGATCCTGATCTGACTGATGGGCTGCCTGTATCGAGTGGTGATTT
TGTGCCGAGCTGCCGGTCGGGGAGCTGTTGGCTGGCTGGTGGCAGGATATATTGTGGTGTAAACAAATTG
ACGCTTAGACAACTTAATAACACATTGCGGACGTTTTTAATGTACTGGGGTGGATGCAGTGGGCCCCACT
CTGTGAAGACAATGCCGAATTCGGATCCGGAGGGAGGCGTGTCGTTTTAGTGAGGTTTTCAACAATTTTC
AACAATTTTCAACAACTATATAAGGTTTTGCTATTCATTGAAAGCAGTAGTGACTGATTTGTATATAATG
TACTGTATTTTTACAACAATTACCAACAACAACAAACAACAAACAACATTACAATTACTATTTACAATTA
CAATGGAGGACGCCAAAAACATAAAGAAAGGCCCGGCGCCATTCTATCCGCTGGAAGATGGAACCGCTGG
AGAGCAACTGCATAAGGCTATGAAGAGATACGCCCTGGTTCCTGGAACAATTGCTTTTACAGATGCACAT
ATCGAGGTGGACATCACTTACGCTGAGTACTTCGAAATGTCCGTTCGGTTGGCAGAAGCTATGAAACGAT
ATGGGCTGAATACAAATCACAGAATCGTCGTATGCAGTGAAAACTCTCTTCAATTCTTTATGCCGGTGTT
GGGCGCGTTATTTATCGGAGTTGCAGTTGCGCCCGCGAACGACATTTATAATGAACGTGAATTGCTCAAC
AGTATGGGCATTTCGCAGCCTACCGTGGTGTTCGTTTCCAAAAAGGGGTTGCAAAAAATTTTGAACGTGC
AAAAAAAGCTCCCAATCATCCAAAAAATTATTATCATGGATTCTAAAACGGATTACCAGGGATTTCAGTC
GATGTACACGTTCGTCACATCTCATCTACCTCCCGGTTTTAATGAATACGATTTTGTGCCAGAGTCCTTC
GATAGGGACAAGACAATTGCACTGATCATGAACTCCTCTGGATCTACTGGTCTGCCTAAAGGTGTCGCTC
TGCCTCATAGAACTGCCTGCGTGAGATTCTCGCATGCCAGAGATCCTATTTTTGGCAATCAAATCATTCC
GGATACTGCGATTTTAAGTGTTGTTCCATTCCATCACGGTTTTGGAATGTTTACTACACTCGGATATTTG
ATATGTGGATTTCGAGTCGTCTTAATGTATAGATTTGAAGAAGAACTGTTTCTGAGGAGCCTTCAGGATT
ACAAGATTCAAAGTGCGCTGCTGGTGCCAACCCTATTCTCCTTCTTCGCCAAAAGCACTCTGATTGACAA
ATACGATTTATCTAATTTACACGAAATTGCTTCTGGTGGCGCTCCCCTCTCTAAGGAAGTCGGGGAAGCG
GTTGCCAAGAGGTTCCATCTGCCAGGTATCAGGCAAGGATATGGGCTCACTGAGACTACATCAGCTATTC
TGATTACACCCGAGGGGGATGATAAACCGGGCGCGGTCGGTAAAGTTGTTCCATTTTTTGAAGCGAAGGT
TGTGGATCTGGATACCGGGAAAACGCTGGGCGTTAATCAAAGAGGCGAACTGTGTGTGAGAGGTCCTATG
ATTATGTCCGGTTATGTAAACAATCCGGAAGCGACCAACGCCTTGATTGACAAGGATGGATGGCTACATT
CTGGAGACATAGCTTACTGGGACGAGGACGAACACTTCTTCATCGTTGACCGCCTGAAGTCTCTGATTAA
GTACAAAGGCTATCAGGTGGCTCCCGCTGAATTGGAATCCATCTTGCTCCAACACCCCAACATCTTCGAC
GCAGGTGTCGCAGGTCTGCCCGACGATGACGCCGGTGAACTTCCCGCCGCCGTTGTTGTTTTGGAGCACG
GAAAGACGATGACGGAAAAAGAGATCGTGGATTACGTCGCCAGTCAAGTAACAACCGCGAAAAAGTTGCG
CGGAGGAGTTGTGTTTGTGGACGAAGTACCGAAAGGTCTTACCGGAAAACTCGACGCAAGAAAAATCAGA
GAGATCCTCATAAAGGCCAAGAAGGGCGGAAAGATCGCCGTGGGTTCGGATTATAAGGACCATGACGGAG
ACTATAAGGACCATGACCTCGACGCTGCAGCAGCGGATTATAAGGACGATGACGATAAGTGAGCTTGTCC
TGCTTTAATGAGATATGCGAGAAGCCTATGATCGCATGATATTTGCTTTCAATTCTGTTGTGCACGTTGT
AAAAAACCTGAGCATGTGTAGCTCAGATCCTTACCGCCGGTTTCGGTTCATTCTAATGAATATATCACCC
GTTACTATCGTATTTTTATGAATAATATTCTCCGTTCAATTTACTGATTGTACCCTACTACTTATATGTA
CAATATTAAAATGAAAACAATATATTGTGCTGAATAGGTTTATAGCGACATCTATGATAGAGCGCCACAA
TAACAAACAATTGCGTTTTATTATTACAAATCCAATTTTAAAAAAAGCGGCAGAACCGGTCAAACCTAAA
AGACTGATTACATAAATCTTATTCAAATTTCAAAAGTGCCCCAGGGGCTAGTATCTACGACACACCGAGC
GGCGAACTAATAACGCTCACTGAAGGGAACTCCGGTTCCCCGCCGGCGCGCATGGGTGAGATTCCTTGAA
GTTGAGTATTGGCCGTCCGCTCTACCGAAAGTTACGGGCACCATTCAACCCGGTCCAGCACGGCGGCCGG
GTAACCGACTTGCTGCCCCGAGAATTATGCAGCATTTTTTTGGTGTATGTGGGCCCCAAATGAAGTGCAG
GTCAAACCTTGACAGTGACGACAAATCGTTGGGCGGGTCCAGGGCGAATTTTGCGACAACATGTCGAGGC
TCAGCAGGACCGCT
